>Addgene plasmid #185247 | pST_PvLEA4_repeats_k5_1 (pBS0766) | addgene full sequence | sequence record 363761 | Addgene NGS Result
AAGTGCCACCTGACGTCGACGGATCGGGAGATCTCCCGATCCCCTATGGTGCACTCTCAGTACAATCTGC
TCTGATGCCGCATAGTTAAGCCAGTATCTGCTCCCTGCTTGTGTGTTGGAGGTCGCTGAGTAGTGCGCGA
GCAAAATTTAAGCTACAACAAGGCAAGGCTTGACCGACAATTGCATGAAGAATCTGCTTAGGGTTAGGCG
TTTTGCGCTGCTTCGCGATGTACGGGCCAGATATACGCGTTGACATTGATTATTGACTAGTTATTAATAG
TAATCAATTACGGGGTCATTAGTTCATAGCCCATATATGGAGTTCCGCGTTACATAACTTACGGTAAATG
GCCCGCCTGGCTGACCGCCCAACGACCCCCGCCCATTGACGTCAATAATGACGTATGTTCCCATAGTAAC
GCCAATAGGGACTTTCCATTGACGTCAATGGGTGGAGTATTTACGGTAAACTGCCCACTTGGCAGTACAT
CAAGTGTATCATATGCCAAGTACGCCCCCTATTGACGTCAATGACGGTAAATGGCCCGCCTGGCATTATG
CCCAGTACATGACCTTATGGGACTTTCCTACTTGGCAGTACATCTACGTATTAGTCATCGCTATTACCAT
GGTGATGCGGTTTTGGCAGTACATCAATGGGCGTGGATAGCGGTTTGACTCACGGGGATTTCCAAGTCTC
CACCCCATTGACGTCAATGGGAGTTTGTTTTGGCACCAAAATCAACGGGACTTTCCAAAATGTCGTAACA
ACTCCGCCCCATTGACGCAAATGGGCGGTAGGCGTGTACGGTGGGAGGTCTATATAAGCAGAGCTCTCTG
GCTAACTAGAGAACCCACTGCTTACTGGCTTATCGAAATTAATACGACTCACTATAGGGAGACCCAAGCT
GGCTAGCCACCATGTTCCAGACCGCCGCCGACAAGGCCGCCGCCGCCAAGGACACCGTTGTTGACACCTT
GTGCGACGCCAAGGACACCGCCAAGGAGAAGGTGGTGGGCGCCAAGGACGCCGGAGCCGACTACGCTGGC
GAGAAGAAGGAGCAGATGAGGGACTGATGAATTGCCAATTGAAATTTGACGGCCTATGTCACTGAAACTA
TCCAAACACCCCATGTCGATACTGAACGTATCGACGCATACCTCCTTCCTTGAAAACGCACAATCATACA
ACTGGGCACATAATGCGTACGCCCATCTAGTACACCCATCTCTGTAGGTCCAGTTCAAGAGCTGGAAGAG
CACCCTCCACTTACCCGCTGATCAGCCTCGACTGTGCCTTCTAGTTGCCAGCCATCTGTTGTTTGCCCCT
CCCCCGTGCCTTCCTTGACCCTGGAAGGTGCCACTCCCACTGTCCTTTCCTAATAAAATGAGGAAATTGC
ATCGCATTGTCTGAGTAGGTGTCATTCTATTCTGGGGGGTGGGGTGGGGCAGGACAGCAAGGGGGAGGAT
TGGGAAGACAATAGCAGGCATGCTGGGGATGCGGTGGGCTCTATGGCTTCTGAGGCGGAAAGAACCAGCT
GGGGCTCTAGGGGGTATCCCC
[124 nt withheld, positions 1562-1685]
C
[91 nt withheld, positions 1687-1777]
A
[49 nt withheld, positions 1779-1827]
CCTTTGACGTTGGAGTCCACGTTCTTT
[37 nt withheld, positions 1855-1891]
ACCCTATCTCGGTCTATTCTTTTGATTTATAAGGGATTTTGCCGATTTCGGCCTATTGGTTAAAAAATGA
GCTGATTTAACAAAAATTTAACGCGAATTAATTCTGTGGAATGTGTGTCAGTTAGGGTGTGGAAAGTCCC
CAGGCTCCCCAGCAGGCAGAAGTATGCAAAGCATGCATCTCAATTAGTCAGCAACCAGGTGTGGAAAGTC
CCCAGGCTCCCCAGCAGGCAGAAGTATGCAAAGCATGCATCTCAATTAGTCAGCAACCATAGTCCCGCCC
CTAACTCCGCCCATCCCGCCCCTAACTCCGCCCAGTTCCGCCCATTCTCCGCCCCATGGCTGACTAATTT
TTTTTATTTATGCAGAGGCCGAGGCCGCCTCTGCCTCTGAGCTATTCCAGAAGTAGTGAGGAGGCTTTTT
TGGAGGCCTAGGCTTTTGCAAAAAGCTCCCGGGAGCTTGTATATCCATTTTCGGATCTGATCAGCACGTG
TTGACAATTAATCATCGGCATAGTATATCGGCATAGTATAATACGACAAGGTGAGGAACTAAACCATGGC
CAAGTTGACCAGTGCCGTTCCGGTGCTCACCGCGCGCGACGTCGCCGGAGCGGTCGAGTTCTGGACCGAC
CGGCTCGGGTTCTCCCGGGACTTCGTGGAGGACGACTTCGCCGGTGTGGTCCGGGACGACGTGACCCTGT
TCATCAGCGCGGTCCAGGACCAGGTGGTGCCGGACAACACCCTGGCCTGGGTGTGGGTGCGCGGCCTGGA
CGAGCTGTACGCCGAGTGGTCGGAGGTCGTGTCCACGAACTTCCGGGACGCCTCCGGGCCGGCCATGACC
GAGATCGGCGAGCAGCCGTGGGGGCGGGAGTTCGCCCTGCGCGACCCGGCCGGCAACTGCGTGCACTTCG
TGGCCGAGGAGCAGGACTGACACGTGCTACGAGATTTCGATTCCACCGCCGCCTTCTATGAAAGGTTGGG
CTTCGGAATCGTTTTCCGGGACGCCGGCTGGATGATCCTCCAGCGCGGGGATCTCATGCTGGAGTTCTTC
GCCCACCCCAACTTGTTTATTGCAGCTTATAATGGTTACAAATAAAGCAATAGCATCACAAATTTCACAA
ATAAAGCATTTTTTTCACTGCATTCTAGTTGTGGTTTGTCCAAACTCATCAATGTATCTTATCATGTCTG
TATACCGTCGACCTCTAGCTAGAGCTTGGCGTAATCATGGTCATAGCTGTTTCCTGTGTGAAATTGTTAT
CCGCTCACAATTCCACACAACATACGAGCCGGAAGCATAAAGTGTAAAGCCTGGGGTGCCTAATGAGTGA
GCTAACTTACATTAATTGCGTTGCGCTCACTGCCCGCTTTCCAGTCGGGAAACCTGTCGTGCCAGCTGCA
TTAATGAATCGGCCAACGCGCGGGGAGAGGCGGTTTGCGTATTGGGCGCTCTTCCGCTTCCTCGCTCACT
GACTCGCTGCGCTCGGTCGTTCGGCTGCGGCGAGCGGTATCAGCTCACTCAAAGGCGGTAATACGGTTAT
CCACAGAATCAGGGGATAACGCAGGAAAGAACATGTGAGCAAAAGGCCAGCAAAAGGCCAGGAACCGTAA
AAAGGCCGCGTTGCTGGCGTTTTTCCATAGGCTCCGCCCCCCTGACGAGCATCACAAAAATCGACGCTCA
AGTCAGAGGTGGCGAAACCCGACAGGACTATAAAGATACCAGGCGTTTCCCCCTGGAAGCTCCCTCGTGC
GCTCTCCTGTTCCGACCCTGCCGCTTACCGGATACCTGTCCGCCTTTCTCCCTTCGGGAAGCGTGGCGCT
TTCTCATAGCTCACGCTGTAGGTATCTCAGTTCGGTGTAGGTCGTTCGCTCCAAGCTGGGCTGTGTGCAC
GAACCCCCCGTTCAGCCCGACCGCTGCGCCTTATCCGGTAACTATCGTCTTGAGTCCAACCCGGTAAGAC
ACGACTTATCGCCACTGGCAGCAGCCACTGGTAACAGGATTAGCAGAGCGAGGTATGTAGGCGGTGCTAC
AGAGTTCTTGAAGTGGTGGCCTAACTACGGCTACACTAGAAGAACAGTATTTGGTATCTGCGCTCTGCTG
AAGCCAGTTACCTTCGGAAAAAGAGTTGGTAGCTCTTGATCCGGCAAACAAACCACCGCTGGTAGCGGTG
GTTTTTTTGTTTGCAAGCAGCAGATTACGCGCAGAAAAAAAGGATCTCAAGAAGATCCTTTGATCTTTTC
TACGGGGTCTGACGCTCAGTGGAACGAAAACTCACGTTAAGGGATTTTGGTCATGAGATTATCAAAAAGG
ATCTTCACCTAGATCCTTTTAAATTAAAAATGAAGTTTTAAATCAATCTAAAGTATATATGAGTAAACTT
GGTCTGACAGTTACCAATGCTTAATCAGTGAGGCACCTATCTCAGCGATCTGTCTATTTCGTTCATCCAT
AGTTGCCTGACTCCCCGTCGTGTAGATAACTACGATACGGGAGGGCTTACCATCTGGCCCCAGTGCTGCA
ATGATACCGCGAGACCCACGCTCACCGGCTCCAGATTTATCAGCAATAAACCAGCCAGCCGGAAGGGCCG
AGCGCAGAAGTGGTCCTGCAACTTTATCCGCCTCCATCCAGTCTATTAATTGTTGCCGGGAAGCTAGAGT
AAGTAGTTCGCCAGTTAATAGTTTGCGCAACGTTGTTGCCATTGCTACAGGCATCGTGGTGTCACGCTCG
TCGTTTGGTATGGCTTCATTCAGCTCCGGTTCCCAACGATCAAGGCGAGTTACATGATCCCCCATGTTGT
GCAAAAAAGCGGTTAGCTCCTTCGGTCCTCCGATCGTTGTCAGAAGTAAGTTGGCCGCAGTGTTATCACT
CATGGTTATGGCAGCACTGCATAATTCTCTTACTGTCATGCCATCCGTAAGATGCTTTTCTGTGACTGGT
GAGTACTCAACCAAGTCATTCTGAGAATAGTGTATGCGGCGACCGAGTTGCTCTTGCCCGGCGTCAATAC
GGGATAATACCGCGCCACATAGCAGAACTTTAAAAGTGCTCATCATTGGAAAACGTTCTTCGGGGCGAAA
ACTCTCAAGGATCTTACCGCTGTTGAGATCCAGTTCGATGTAACCCACTCGTGCACCCAACTGATCTTCA
GCATCTTTTACTTTCACCAGCGTTTCTGGGTGAGCAAAAACAGGAAGGCAAAATGCCGCAAAAAAGGGAA
TAAGGGCGACACGGAAATGTTGAATACTCATACTCTTCCTTTTTCAATATTATTGAAGCATTTATCAGGG
TTATTGTCTCATGAGCGGATACATATTTGAATGTATTTAGAAAAATAAACAAATAGGGGTTCCGCGCACA
TTTCCCCGAA
Features (pLannotate 1.2.2; 20 found; start..end, strand, type, name):
     45..97      -  misc_feature   bom (fragment): basis of mobility region from pBR322
    252..631     +  enhancer       CMV enhancer: human cytomegalovirus immediate early enhancer
    632..835     +  promoter       CMV promoter: human cytomegalovirus (CMV) immediate early promoter
    831..864     +  LTR            5' LTR (truncated) (fragment): truncated 5' long terminal repeat (LTR) from HIV-1
    880..898     +  promoter       T7 promoter: promoter for bacteriophage T7 RNA polymerase
   1292..1516    +  polyA_signal   bGH poly(A) signal: bovine growth hormone polyadenylation signal
   1520..1541    +  promoter       SV40 promoter (fragment): SV40 enhancer and early promoter
   1562..1990    +  rep_origin     f1 ori (sequence partly withheld): f1 bacteriophage origin of replication; arrow indicates direction of (+) strand synthesis
   2004..2333    +  promoter       SV40 promoter: SV40 enhancer and early promoter
   2381..2428    +  promoter       EM7 promoter: synthetic bacterial promoter&nbsp
   2447..2821    +  CDS            BleoR: antibiotic-binding protein; Sh ble from Streptoalloteichus hindustanus; confers resistance to bleomycin, phleomycin, and Zeocin™
   2831..2956    +  CDS            ble (fragment): BLE_KLEPN - Experimental evidence at protein level: Swiss-Prot protein existence level 1. Binding protein with a strong affinity to the bleomycin family of antibiotics. Binds to CL990; an antimitotic-antibiotic compound. From Klebsiella pneumoniae.
   2951..3072    +  polyA_signal   SV40 poly(A) signal: SV40 polyadenylation signal
   3145..3161    -  protein_bind   lac operator: The lac repressor binds to the lac operator to inhibit transcription in E. coli. This inhibition can be relieved by adding lactose or isopropyl-β-D-thiogalactopyranoside (IPTG). lac repressor encoded by lacI
   3169..3199    -  promoter       lac promoter: promoter for the E. coli lac operon
   3214..3235    -  protein_bind   CAP binding site: CAP binding activates transcription in the presence of cAMP. E. coli catabolite activator protein
   3248..3340    -  CDS            lacI (fragment): lac repressor; lacI; The lac repressor binds to the lac operator to inhibit transcription in E. coli. This inhibition can be relieved by adding lactose or isopropyl-β-D-thiogalactopyranoside (IPTG).
   3523..4111    -  rep_origin     ori: high-copy-number ColE1/pMB1/pBR322/pUC origin of replication
   4282..5142    -  CDS            AmpR: β-lactamase; bla; confers resistance to ampicillin, carbenicillin, and related antibiotics
   5143..5247    -  promoter       AmpR promoter: bla
