[The description below was written by a language model from this plasmid's Addgene catalogue record and pLannotate feature annotations shown in this document.]
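Description:
pST_PvLEA4_repeats_k5_1 (pBS0766) is a 5,261-nt mammalian expression plasmid built by Gibson cloning on a backbone recorded as YK 02. It carries a 351-bp insert encoding PvLEA4_repeats_k5_1, attributed to the sleeping chironomid *Polypedilum vanderplanki*. In E. coli it replicates from a high-copy ColE1/pUC-type origin and is selected with ampicillin through the β-lactamase gene and its own promoter. An f1 origin is also present, along with short fragments of the lac promoter/operator region, lacI and the pBR322 bom site that appear to be backbone remnants.

The expression unit consists of the human CMV immediate-early enhancer and promoter, followed by a T7 promoter and then the bovine growth hormone polyadenylation signal. The insert itself was not annotated by the feature software, but the unannotated interval between the T7 promoter and the bGH poly(A) is the only plausible location for it. No tags, signal peptides or reporters are annotated there, and the record does not state whether any are fused to the protein. A second cassette places the Sh ble gene (BleoR) under tandem SV40 early and EM7 promoters with an SV40 poly(A) signal. This arrangement normally allows Zeocin selection in both mammalian cells and bacteria. The small "5' LTR", extra SV40 promoter and Klebsiella ble fragments are probably short sequence matches rather than functional elements.

The plasmid was used to test natural and designed proteins inspired by extremotolerant organisms for their effect on apoptosis in human cells. This construct was among the worst performers in that assay, inducing apoptosis rather than attenuating it. The depositor names pSecTag2 B as the negative control.
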