Addgene plasmid #185247: pST_PvLEA4_repeats_k5_1 (pBS0766)
Purpose: For the mammalian expression of the sleeping chironomid protein PvLEA4_repeats_k5_1. This is one of the bottom performing targets in our apoptosis assay (it induced apoptosis).
Depositing lab: Pamela Silver. Depositing organization: Harvard Medical School. Publication: Natural and Designed Proteins Inspired by Extremotolerant Organisms Can Form Condensates and Attenuate Apoptosis in Human Cells. Veling MT, Nguyen DT, Thadani NN, Oster ME, Rollins NJ, Brock KP, Bethel NP, Lim S, Baker D, Way JC, Marks DS, Chang RL, Silver PA. ACS Synth Biol. 2022 Mar 18;11(3):1292-1302. doi: 10.1021/acssynbio.1c00572. Epub 2022 Feb 18. PubMed 35176859.
Backbone
  Vector backbone: YK 02
  Vector type: Mammalian Expression
Growth in bacteria
  Bacterial resistance: Ampicillin, 100 μg/mL
  Growth temperature: 37°C
  Growth strain: DH5alpha
  Copy number: High Copy
Gene/Insert
  Gene/Insert name: PvLEA4_repeats_k5_1
  Species: P. vanderplanki
  Insert size (bp): 351
  Cloning method: Gibson Cloning
Terms and licenses: Academic/Nonprofit Terms; Industry Terms: Not Available to Industry
Depositor comments: This is one of the bottom performing targets in our apoptosis assay (it induced apoptosis). See supplemental table 2 in our paper to see its performance in our assay. The negative control for this assay is pSecTag2 B which can be obtained from Thermo here https://www.thermofisher.com/order/catalog/product/V90020
How to cite: pST_PvLEA4_repeats_k5_1 (pBS0766) was a gift from Pamela Silver (Addgene plasmid # 185247 ; http://n2t.net/addgene:185247 ; RRID:Addgene_185247)
